Addgene plasmid #75451: pECT5
Purpose: Plasmid that serves as the PCR template to create genomic pdt5 insertions. Plasmid contains the R6K origin of replication so needs pir gene to replicate
Depositing lab: James Collins. Depositing organization: Boston University Medical Campus. Publication: Tunable protein degradation in bacteria. Cameron DE, Collins JJ. Nat Biotechnol. 2014 Dec;32(12):1276-81. doi: 10.1038/nbt.3053. Epub 2014 Nov 17. PubMed 25402616.
Backbone
  Vector backbone: pWM91
  Modifications to backbone: removed sacB and lacZ genes and replaced with kan cassette from Datsenko et al. as well as the indicated pdt insertion
  Vector type: Bacterial Expression
Growth in bacteria
  Bacterial resistance: Kanamycin, 50 μg/mL
  Growth temperature: 37°C
  Growth strain: Pir1
  Copy number: Low Copy
Gene/Insert
  Gene/Insert name: pdt5
  Species: E. coli
  Promoter: none
  Cloning method: Gibson Cloning
  Sequencing primers: 5′ AATCAGCTGTTGCCCGTCTC
Terms and licenses: Academic/Nonprofit Terms; Industry Terms: Not Available to Industry
How to cite: pECT5 was a gift from James Collins (Addgene plasmid # 75451 ; http://n2t.net/addgene:75451 ; RRID:Addgene_75451)
