[The description below was written by a language model from this plasmid's Addgene catalogue record and pLannotate feature annotations shown in this document.]
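Description:
pECT5 is a small (about 4.5 kb) bacterial plasmid derived from the suicide vector pWM91, built not to express anything itself but to serve as a PCR template for making chromosomal pdt5 insertions in E. coli. According to the record, the sacB and lacZ genes of the backbone were removed and replaced, by Gibson assembly, with a kanamycin-resistance cassette of the type used for recombineering, together with the pdt5 sequence. "pdt" is not expanded in the record, although the associated work concerns tunable protein degradation in bacteria. The insert has no promoter of its own. This fits a design in which it is amplified along with the marker and joined to a chromosomal target, where it depends on the native gene's expression signals.

The plasmid replicates from the R6K γ origin, which works only when the pi initiator protein is supplied, so it must be kept in a pir-carrying host and cannot persist in ordinary strains. This limits background from carried-over template after recombination. It is listed as low copy and selected with kanamycin. The feature table shows the neo (nptII) coding sequence flanked by two FRT sites, an arrangement that allows FLP recombinase to excise the marker after integration. An intact β-lactamase gene with its promoter is also annotated, although ampicillin is not given as the selection. The remaining features are backbone remnants: an f1 origin, a T7 promoter, part of a pBluescript polylinker, and fragments of lacZα, lacI, Tn5 transposase, tetracycline-resistance genes, rop and bom. The automated annotation does not mark pdt5 itself, so its exact position relative to the FRT-flanked cassette cannot be read from the table.
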