Features (pLannotate 1.2.2; 16 found; start..end, strand, type, name):
      7..141     +  CDS            lacI (fragment): lac repressor; lacI; The lac repressor binds to the lac operator to inhibit transcription in E. coli. This inhibition can be relieved by adding lactose or isopropyl-β-D-thiogalactopyranoside (IPTG).
    276..309     +  protein_bind   FRT (minimal): supports FLP-mediated excision but not integration (Turan and Bode, 2011) FLP recombinase from the Saccharomyces cerevisiae 2μ plasmid
    316..645     +  CDS            tnpA (fragment): TN5P_ECOLX - Also known as tnp. Experimental evidence at protein level: Swiss-Prot protein existence level 1. Mediates transposition of transposon Tn5 by a 'cut and paste' mechanism. First, the monomeric transposase binds the 19 bp inverted DNA repeats flanking the transposon. Then, dimerization of the DNA- bound transposase creates a synaptic DNA complex. After nicking of the first DNA strand, excision of the transposon proceeds through a series of intermediates. The transposase then mediates the insertion of the transposon at a new site by strand transfer. The activity of the wild- type tran
    677..1468    +  CDS            neo: KKA2_KLEPN - Also known as kan, nptII. Experimental evidence at protein level: Swiss-Prot protein existence level 1. Resistance to kanamycin, neomycin, paromomycin, ribostamycin, butirosin and gentamicin B. From Klebsiella pneumoniae.
   1484..1531    +  protein_bind   FRT: FLP-mediated recombination occurs in the 8-bp core sequence TCTAGAAA (Turan and Bode, 2011). FLP recombinase from the Saccharomyces cerevisiae 2μ plasmid
   1552..1887    -  CDS            tetC (fragment): TETC_ECOLX - Experimental evidence at protein level: Swiss-Prot protein existence level 1. From Escherichia coli.
   1885..2072    +  CDS            TcR (fragment): tetracycline efflux protein; tet; confers resistance to tetracycline
   2071..2111    +  CDS            rop (fragment): Rop protein, which maintains plasmids at low copy number; rop
   2213..2303    +  misc_feature   bom (fragment): basis of mobility region from pBR322
   2344..3204    -  CDS            AmpR: β-lactamase; bla; confers resistance to ampicillin, carbenicillin, and related antibiotics
   3205..3309    -  promoter       AmpR promoter: bla
   3419..3807    -  rep_origin     R6K γ ori: γ replication origin from E. coli plasmid R6K; requires the R6K initiator protein pi for replication
   3897..4325    -  rep_origin     f1 ori (sequence partly withheld): f1 bacteriophage origin of replication; arrow indicates direction of (+) strand synthesis
   4330..4485    -  CDS            lacZα (fragment): LacZα fragment of β-galactosidase; lacZ fragment
   4493..4511    +  promoter       T7 promoter: promoter for bacteriophage T7 RNA polymerase
   4520..6       -  misc_feature   MCS (fragment) (across the origin): pBluescript multiple cloning site
>Addgene plasmid #75451 | pECT5 | depositor full sequence | sequence record 146479 | pECT5 sequence 4534 bps
CTCGAGAATCAGCTGTTGCCCGTCTCACTGGTGAAAAGAAAAACCACCCTGGCTCCCAATACGCAAACCG
CCTCTCCCCGCGCGTTGGCCGATTCATTAATGCAACTGGCACGACAGGTTTCCCGACTGGAAAGCGGGCA
GGCGGCGAACAAAAACGAAGAAAACACCAACGAAGTGCCGACCTTTATGCTGAACGCGGGCCAGGCGAAC
AGAGCGCGCCAGTAACCGCGGAGGAGAAAGTACCATGATTCCGGGGATCCGTCGACCTGCAGTTCGAAGT
TCCTATTCTCTAGAAAGTATAGGAACTTCAGAGCGCTTTTGAAGCTCACGCTGCCGCAAGCACTCAGGGC
GCAAGGGCTGCTAAAGGAAGCGGAACACGTAGAAAGCCAGTCCGCAGAAACGGTGCTGACCCCGGATGAA
TGTCAGCTACTGGGCTATCTGGACAAGGGAAAACGCAAGCGCAAAGAGAAAGCAGGTAGCTTGCAGTGGG
CTTACATGGCGATAGCTAGACTGGGCGGTTTTATGGACAGCAAGCGAACCGGAATTGCCAGCTGGGGCGC
CCTCTGGTAAGGTTGGGAAGCCCTGCAAAGTAAACTGGATGGCTTTCTTGCCGCCAAGGATCTGATGGCG
CAGGGGATCAAGATCTGATCAAGAGACAGGATGAGGATCGTTTCGCATGATTGAACAAGATGGATTGCAC
GCAGGTTCTCCGGCCGCTTGGGTGGAGAGGCTATTCGGCTATGACTGGGCACAACAGACAATCGGCTGCT
CTGATGCCGCCGTGTTCCGGCTGTCAGCGCAGGGGCGCCCGGTTCTTTTTGTCAAGACCGACCTGTCCGG
TGCCCTGAATGAACTGCAGGACGAGGCAGCGCGGCTATCGTGGCTGGCCACGACGGGCGTTCCTTGCGCA
GCTGTGCTCGACGTTGTCACTGAAGCGGGAAGGGACTGGCTGCTATTGGGCGAAGTGCCGGGGCAGGATC
TCCTGTCATCTCACCTTGCTCCTGCCGAGAAAGTATCCATCATGGCTGATGCAATGCGGCGGCTGCATAC
GCTTGATCCGGCTACCTGCCCATTCGACCACCAAGCGAAACATCGCATCGAGCGAGCACGTACTCGGATG
GAAGCCGGTCTTGTCGATCAGGATGATCTGGACGAAGAGCATCAGGGGCTCGCGCCAGCCGAACTGTTCG
CCAGGCTCAAGGCGCGCATGCCCGACGGCGAGGATCTCGTCGTGACCCATGGCGATGCCTGCTTGCCGAA
TATCATGGTGGAAAATGGCCGCTTTTCTGGATTCATCGACTGTGGCCGGCTGGGTGTGGCGGACCGCTAT
CAGGACATAGCGTTGGCTACCCGTGATATTGCTGAAGAGCTTGGCGGCGAATGGGCTGACCGCTTCCTCG
TGCTTTACGGTATCGCCGCTCCCGATTCGCAGCGCATCGCCTTCTATCGCCTTCTTGACGAGTTCTTCTA
ATAAGGGGATCTTGAAGTTCCTATTCCGAAGTTCCTATTCTCTAGAAAGTATAGGAACTTCGAAGCAGCT
CCAGCCTACATAAAAGCTTTAAGTTGGTTCTCTTGGATCAATTTGCTGACAATGGCGTTTACCTTACCAG
TAATGTATTCAAGGCTAATTTTTTCAAGTTCATTCCAACCAATGATAGGCATCACTTCTTGGATAGGGAT
AAGGTTTTTATTATTATCAATAATATAATCAAGATAATGTTCAAATATACTTTCTAAGGCAGACCAACCA
TTTGTTAAATCAGTTTTTGTTGTGATGTAGGCATCAATCATAATTAATTGCTGCTTATAACAGGCACTGA
GTAATTGTTTTTTATTTTTAAAGTGATGATAAAAGGCACCTTTGGTCACCAACGCTTTTCCCGAGATCCT
CTACGCCGGACGCATCGTGGCCGGCATCACCGGCGCCACAGGTGCGGTTGCTGGCGCCTATATCGCCGAC
ATCACCGATGGGGAAGATCGGGCTCGCCACTTCGGGCTCATGAGCGCTTGTTTCGGCGTGGGTATGGTGG
CAGGCCCCGTGGCCGGGGGACTGTTGGGCGCCATCTCCTTGCTGCCTCGCGCGTTTCGGTGATGACGGTG
AAAACCTCTGACACATGCAGCTCCCGGAGACGGTCACAGCTTGTCTGTAAGCGGATGCCGGGAGCAGACA
AGCCCGTCAGGGCGCGTCAGCGGGTGTTGGCGGGTGTCGGGGCGCAGCCATGACCCAGTCACGTAGCGAT
AGCGGAGTGTATACTGGCTTAACTATGCGGCATCAGAGCAGATTGTACTGAGAGTGCACCATAAATCAAT
CTAAAGTATATATGAGTAAACTTGGTCTGACAGTTACCAATGCTTAATCAGTGAGGCACCTATCTCAGCG
ATCTGTCTATTTCGTTCATCCATAGTTGCCTGACTCCCCGTCGTGTAGATAACTACGATACGGGAGGGCT
TACCATCTGGCCCCAGTGCTGCAATGATACCGCGAGACCCACGCTCACCGGCTCCAGATTTATCAGCAAT
AAACCAGCCAGCCGGAAGGGCCGAGCGCAGAAGTGGTCCTGCAACTTTATCCGCCTCCATCCAGTCTATT
AATTGTTGCCGGGAAGCTAGAGTAAGTAGTTCGCCAGTTAATAGTTTGCGCAACGTTGTTGCCATTGCTG
CAGGCATCGTGGTGTCACGCTCGTCGTTTGGTATGGCTTCATTCAGCTCCGGTTCCCAACGATCAAGGCG
AGTTACATGATCCCCCATGTTGTGCAAAAAAGCGGTTAGCTCCTTCGGTCCTCCGATCGTTGTCAGAAGT
AAGTTGGCCGCAGTGTTATCACTCATGGTTATGGCAGCACTGCATAATTCTCTTACTGTCATGCCATCCG
TAAGATGCTTTTCTGTGACTGGTGAGTACTCAACCAAGTCATTCTGAGAATAGTGTATGCGGCGACCGAG
TTGCTCTTGCCCGGCGTCAACACGGGATAATACCGCGCCACATAGCAGAACTTTAAAAGTGCTCATCATT
GGAAAACGTTCTTCGGGGCGAAAACTCTCAAGGATCTTACCGCTGTTGAGATCCAGTTCGATGTAACCCA
CTCGTGCACCCAACTGATCTTCAGCATCTTTTACTTTCACCAGCGTTTCTGGGTGAGCAAAAACAGGAAG
GCAAAATGCCGCAAAAAAGGGAATAAGGGCGACACGGAAATGTTGAATACTCATACTCTTCCTTTTTCAA
TATTATTGAAGCATTTATCAGGGTTATTGTCTCATGAGCGGATACATATTTGAATGTATTTAGAAAAATA
AACAAATAGGGGTTCCGCGCACATTTCCCCGAAAAGTGCCACCTGACGTCTAAGAAACCATTATTATCAT
GACATTAACCTATAAAAATAGGCGTATCACGAGGCCCTTTCGTCTTCAAGAATTCCCATGTCAGCCGTTA
AGTGTTCCTGTGTCACTCAAAATTGCTTTGAGAGGCTCTAAGGGCTTCTCAGTGCGTTACATCCCTGGCT
TGTTGTCCACAACCGTTAAACCTTAAAAGCTTTAAAAGCCTTATATATTCTTTTTTTTCTTATAAAACTT
AAAACCTTAGAGGCTATTTAAGTTGCTGATTTATATTAATTTTATTGTTCAAACATGAGAGCTTAGTACG
TGAAACATGAGAGCTTAGTACGTTAGCCATGAGAGCTTAGTACGTTAGCCATGAGGGTTTAGTTCGTTAA
ACATGAGAGCTTAGTACGTTAAACATGAGAGCTTAGTACGTGAAACATGAGAGCTTAGTACGTACTATCA
ACAGGTTGAACTGCTGATCTTCAGATCCTCTACGCCGGACGCATCGTGGGGATCTGGTTCCGCGCACATT
TCCCCGAAAAGTGCCACCTAAATTGTAAGCGTTAATATTTTGTTAAAATTCGCGTTAAATTTTTGTTAAA
TCAGCTCATTTTTTAACCAATAGGCCGAAATCGGCAAAATCCCTTATAAATCAAAAGAATAGACCGAGAT
AGGGT
[37 nt withheld, positions 3996-4032]
AAAGAACGTGGACTCCAACGTCAAAGG
[49 nt withheld, positions 4060-4108]
T
[91 nt withheld, positions 4110-4200]
G
[124 nt withheld, positions 4202-4325]
CCCATTCGCCATTCAGGCTGCGCAACTGTTGGGAAGGGCGATCGGTGCGGGCCTCTTCGCTATTACGCCA
GCTGGCGAAAGGGGGATGTGCTGCAAGGCGATTAAGTTGGGTAACGCCAGGGTTTTCCCAGTCACGACGT
TGTAAAACGACGGCCAGTGAGCGCGCGTAATACGACTCACTATAGGGCGAATTGGGTACCGGGCCCCCC
