>Addgene plasmid #75451 | pECT5 | addgene partial sequence | sequence record 146585 | M13pUC-Fwd 5'-CCCAGTCACGACGTTGTAAAACG-3'
TCACTGGTGAAAAGAAAAACCACCCTGGCTCCCAATACGCAAACCGCCTCTCCCCGCGCGTTGGCCGATT
CATTAATGCAACTGGCACGACAGGTTTCCCGACTGGAAAGCGGGCAGGCGGCGAACAAAAACGAAGAAAA
CACCAACGAAGTGCCGACCTTTATGCTGAACGCGGGCCAGGCGAACAGAGCGCGCCAGTAACCGCGGAGG
AGAAAGTACCATGATTCCGGGGATCCGTCGACCTGCAGTTCGAAGTTCCTATTCTCTAGAAAGTATAGGA
ACTTCAGAGCGCTTTTGAAGCTCACGCTGCCGCAAGCACTCAGGGCGCAAGGGCTGCTAAAGGAAGCGGA
ACACGTAGAAAGCCAGTCCGCAGAAACGGTGCTGACCCCGGATGAATGTCAGCTACTGGGCTATCTGGAC
AAGGGAAAACGCAAGCGCAAAGAGAAAGCAGGTAGCTTGCAGTGGGCTTACATGGCGATAGCTAGACTGG
GCGGTTTTATGGACAGCAAGCGAACCGGAATTGCCAGCTGGGGCGCCCTCTGGTAAGGTTGGGAAGCCCT
GCAAAGTAAACTGGATGGCTTTCTTGCCGCCAAGGATCTGATGGCGCAGGGGATCAAGATCTGATCAAGA
GACAGGATGAGGATCGTTTCGCATGATTGAACAAGATGGATTGCACGCA
