>Addgene plasmid #75451 | pECT5 | addgene partial sequence | sequence record 147340 | Neo-R 5'-GCCCAGTCATAGCCGAATAG-3'
ATCATGCGAAACGATCCTCATCCTGTCTCTTGATCAGATCTTGATCCCCTGCGCCATCAGATCCTTGGCG
GCAAGAAAGCCATCCAGTTTACTTTGCAGGGCTTCCCAACCTTACCAGAGGGCGCCCCAGCTGGCAATTC
CGGTTCGCTTGCTGTCCATAAAACCGCCCAGTCTAGCTATCGCCATGTAAGCCCACTGCAAGCTACCTGC
TTTCTCTTTGCGCTTGCGTTTTCCCTTGTCCAGATAGCCCAGTAGCTGACATTCATCCGGGGTCAGCACC
GTTTCTGCGGACTGGCTTTCTACGTGTTCCGCTTCCTTTAGCAGCCCTTGCGCCCTGAGTGCTTGCGGCA
GCGTGAGCTTCAAAAGCGCTCTGAAGTTCCTATACTTTCTAGAGAATAGGAACTTCGAACTGCAGGTCGA
CGGATCCCCGGAATCATGGTACTTTCTCCTCCGCGGTTACTGGCGCGCTCTGTTCGCCTGGCCCGCGTTC
AGCATAAAGGTCGGCACTTCGTTGGTGTTTTCTTCGTTTTTGTTCGCCGCCTGCCCGCTTTCCAGTCGGG
AAACCTGTCGTGCCAGTTGCATTAATGAATCGGCCAACGCGCGGGGAGAGGCGGTTTGCGTATTGGGAGC
CAGGGTGGTTTTTCTTTTCACCA
